Addgene plasmid #217163: pCMV-Tc1-8_Xt
Purpose: Mammalian expression vector for expression of Tc1-8_Xt transposase (CMV promoter)
Depositing lab: Haoyi Wang. Depositing organization: Institute of Zoology, Chinese Academy of Sciences. Publication: Heterologous survey of 130 DNA transposons in human cells highlights their functional divergence and expands the genome engineering toolbox. Zhang T, Tan S, Tang N, Li Y, Zhang C, Sun J, Guo Y, Gao H, Cai Y, Sun W, Wang C, Fu L, Ma H, Wu Y, Hu X, Zhang X, Gee P, Yan W, Zhao Y, Chen Q, Guo B, Wang H, Zhang YE. Cell. 2024 Jul 11;187(14):3741-3760.e30. doi: 10.1016/j.cell.2024.05.007. Epub 2024 Jun 5. PubMed 38843831.
Backbone
  Vector backbone: pCMV
  Vector type: Mammalian Expression
Growth in bacteria
  Bacterial resistance: Ampicillin, 100 μg/mL
  Growth temperature: 37°C
  Growth strain: DH5alpha
  Copy number: High Copy
Gene/Insert
  Gene/Insert name: Tc1-8_Xt transposase
  Species: Synthetic
  Cloning method: Restriction Enzyme; 5′ cloning site Unknown (unknown if destroyed); 3′ cloning site Unknown (unknown if destroyed)
Terms and licenses: Academic/Nonprofit Terms; Industry Terms: Not Available to Industry
How to cite: pCMV-Tc1-8_Xt was a gift from Haoyi Wang (Addgene plasmid # 217163 ; http://n2t.net/addgene:217163 ; RRID:Addgene_217163)
