[The description below was written by a language model from this plasmid's Addgene catalogue record and pLannotate feature annotations shown in this document.]
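Description:
pCMV-Tc1-8_Xt is a 5,591-nt mammalian expression plasmid built on a pCMV backbone to produce the Tc1-8_Xt transposase, a synthetic coding sequence for a DNA transposase. It is maintained in E. coli through a high-copy ColE1/pUC-type origin and selected with ampicillin via the β-lactamase gene and its native promoter. An f1 origin is also present, which in principle allows single-stranded DNA rescue.

The expression cassette begins with the human cytomegalovirus immediate-early enhancer and promoter, followed by a T7 promoter. It ends with an antisense SP6 promoter and the bovine growth hormone polyadenylation signal. The automated annotation does not label the transposase itself, but the unannotated stretch of about 1.1 kb between the T7 and SP6 promoters is the only plausible position for the insert. The cloning sites used are not recorded. The flanking phage promoters could serve for in vitro transcription or as sequencing primer sites.

Downstream lies an SV40 early promoter followed by only a short fragment of a bleomycin-resistance (ble) gene and an SV40 poly(A) signal. The plasmid therefore appears to lack an intact mammalian selection marker and is best suited to transient expression. Small fragments annotated as HIV-1 LTR, lacI, bom and the lac promoter/operator region look like backbone remnants with no evident role.

The plasmid comes from a survey of many DNA transposons tested for activity in human cells. In such work a plasmid like this typically serves as the transposase "helper", co-transfected with a donor carrying the matching transposon ends. No donor construct is described in this record.
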