Features (pLannotate 1.2.2; 19 found; start..end, strand, type, name):
      1..380     +  enhancer       CMV enhancer: human cytomegalovirus immediate early enhancer
    381..584     +  promoter       CMV promoter: human cytomegalovirus (CMV) immediate early promoter
    580..613     +  LTR            5' LTR (truncated) (fragment): truncated 5' long terminal repeat (LTR) from HIV-1
    629..647     +  promoter       T7 promoter: promoter for bacteriophage T7 RNA polymerase
   1779..1797    -  promoter       SP6 promoter: promoter for bacteriophage SP6 RNA polymerase
   1823..2047    +  polyA_signal   bGH poly(A) signal: bovine growth hormone polyadenylation signal
   2051..2072    +  promoter       SV40 promoter (fragment): SV40 enhancer and early promoter
   2093..2521    +  rep_origin     f1 ori (sequence partly withheld): f1 bacteriophage origin of replication; arrow indicates direction of (+) strand synthesis
   2535..2864    +  promoter       SV40 promoter: SV40 enhancer and early promoter
   2877..3035    +  CDS            ble (fragment): BLE_KLEPN - Experimental evidence at protein level: Swiss-Prot protein existence level 1. Binding protein with a strong affinity to the bleomycin family of antibiotics. Binds to CL990; an antimitotic-antibiotic compound. From Klebsiella pneumoniae.
   3030..3151    +  polyA_signal   SV40 poly(A) signal: SV40 polyadenylation signal
   3224..3240    -  protein_bind   lac operator: The lac repressor binds to the lac operator to inhibit transcription in E. coli. This inhibition can be relieved by adding lactose or isopropyl-β-D-thiogalactopyranoside (IPTG). lac repressor encoded by lacI
   3248..3278    -  promoter       lac promoter: promoter for the E. coli lac operon
   3293..3314    -  protein_bind   CAP binding site: CAP binding activates transcription in the presence of cAMP. E. coli catabolite activator protein
   3327..3419    -  CDS            lacI (fragment): lac repressor; lacI; The lac repressor binds to the lac operator to inhibit transcription in E. coli. This inhibition can be relieved by adding lactose or isopropyl-β-D-thiogalactopyranoside (IPTG).
   3602..4190    -  rep_origin     ori: high-copy-number ColE1/pMB1/pBR322/pUC origin of replication
   4361..5221    -  CDS            AmpR: β-lactamase; bla; confers resistance to ampicillin, carbenicillin, and related antibiotics
   5222..5326    -  promoter       AmpR promoter: bla
   5385..5437    -  misc_feature   bom (fragment): basis of mobility region from pBR322
>Addgene plasmid #217163 | pCMV-Tc1-8_Xt | addgene full sequence | sequence record 443170 | Addgene NGS Result
GACATTGATTATTGACTAGTTATTAATAGTAATCAATTACGGGGTCATTAGTTCATAGCCCATATATGGA
GTTCCGCGTTACATAACTTACGGTAAATGGCCCGCCTGGCTGACCGCCCAACGACCCCCGCCCATTGACG
TCAATAATGACGTATGTTCCCATAGTAACGCCAATAGGGACTTTCCATTGACGTCAATGGGTGGAGTATT
TACGGTAAACTGCCCACTTGGCAGTACATCAAGTGTATCATATGCCAAGTACGCCCCCTATTGACGTCAA
TGACGGTAAATGGCCCGCCTGGCATTATGCCCAGTACATGACCTTATGGGACTTTCCTACTTGGCAGTAC
ATCTACGTATTAGTCATCGCTATTACCATGGTGATGCGGTTTTGGCAGTACATCAATGGGCGTGGATAGC
GGTTTGACTCACGGGGATTTCCAAGTCTCCACCCCATTGACGTCAATGGGAGTTTGTTTTGGCACCAAAA
TCAACGGGACTTTCCAAAATGTCGTAACAACTCCGCCCCATTGACGCAAATGGGCGGTAGGCGTGTACGG
TGGGAGGTCTATATAAGCAGAGCTCTCTGGCTAACTAGAGAACCCACTGCTTACTGGCTTATCGAAATTA
ATACGACTCACTATAGGGAGACCCAAGCTTGGTACCGAGCTCGGATCCACTAGTAACGGCCGCCAGTGTG
CTGGAATTCGCCGCCACCATGGGCAGCAGCAAACAGCTGAGCAAAGATCTGAAGACCAAGATTGTGCAGT
ACCATGGCTTAGGCGAGGGCTACAAAAAACTGAGCCAGCGCTTTAAGCTGAGCGTGAGCACCGTTCGTAA
CGTGATCCGCAAATGGAAGGCGACTGGTACCGTTGCGGTGAAACCTCGTTCAGGTCGCCCTCGTAAAATT
CAGGAACGCCACATGCGTCGCATAGTGCGTATGGTGACCGATAACCCTAAGATTACCAGCAAGGATCTGC
AGGAACATTTAGCGGCGGATGGCGTTTCAGTTCATCGCAGCACCATTCAGCGCAACCTGCACAAGGAACA
TCTGTACGGCCGCGTGATGCGCAAGAAACCGTTTCTGCACAGCCGCCATAAACAAAGCCGCCTGCTGTAT
GCGAAAGCCCATCTGGATAAACCGCAGAGCTTCTGGAACAAGGTGCTGTGGACCGATGAAACCAAAATTG
AACTGTTCGGCCATAACAAAAAACGCTTTGCCTGGCGCAAAAAAAACACCGCCTTCCAGGAGAAACATCT
GCTGCCTACCGTGAAATTTGGCGGCGGCAGCATTATGTTATGGGGTTGCGTGGCAAGCTCAGGTACTGGC
GCATTAGTGAAAGTGGAAGGCCGCATGAACAGCACCCAGTATCAGCAGATTCTGCAGGATAACGTGCAAG
CGAGCGTGACCAAACTGAAATTACGCCGCGGCTGGATTTTTCAGCAGGACAACGATCCGAAACATAGCTG
GAAGAGCACCAAAGCCTTTATGCAGCGCGAAAAGTATAACATCCTGGAATGGCCGAGCCAAAGCCCTGAT
CTGAACATCATTGAGAACCTGTGGGATGATCTGAAACAGGCGGTGCATGCGCGTCAACCTAGCAATCTGA
CCGAGCTGGAGCGCTTCTGCATGGATGAATGGAGCAAAATCCCTCCGAGCCGCATTCAGACCCTGATCAA
AGGTTATCGCCGCCGCTTAGAAGCGGTGACCTTTGCAAAAGGCGGCAGCACCAAATACTGATGAGCGGCC
GCTCGAGCATGCATCTAGAGGGCCCTATTCTATAGTGTCACCTAAATGCTAGAGCTCGCTGATCAGCCTC
GACTGTGCCTTCTAGTTGCCAGCCATCTGTTGTTTGCCCCTCCCCCGTGCCTTCCTTGACCCTGGAAGGT
GCCACTCCCACTGTCCTTTCCTAATAAAATGAGGAAATTGCATCGCATTGTCTGAGTAGGTGTCATTCTA
TTCTGGGGGGTGGGGTGGGGCAGGACAGCAAGGGGGAGGATTGGGAAGACAATAGCAGGCATGCTGGGGA
TGCGGTGGGCTCTATGGCTTCTGAGGCGGAAAGAACCAGCTGGGGCTCTAGGGGGTATCCCC
[124 nt withheld, positions 2093-2216]
C
[91 nt withheld, positions 2218-2308]
A
[49 nt withheld, positions 2310-2358]
CCTTTGACGTTGGAGTCCACGTTCTTT
[37 nt withheld, positions 2386-2422]
ACCCTATCTCGGTCTATTCTTTTGATTTATAAGGGATTTTGCCGATTTCGGCCTATTGGTTAAAAAATGA
GCTGATTTAACAAAAATTTAACGCGAATTAATTCTGTGGAATGTGTGTCAGTTAGGGTGTGGAAAGTCCC
CAGGCTCCCCAGCAGGCAGAAGTATGCAAAGCATGCATCTCAATTAGTCAGCAACCAGGTGTGGAAAGTC
CCCAGGCTCCCCAGCAGGCAGAAGTATGCAAAGCATGCATCTCAATTAGTCAGCAACCATAGTCCCGCCC
CTAACTCCGCCCATCCCGCCCCTAACTCCGCCCAGTTCCGCCCATTCTCCGCCCCATGGCTGACTAATTT
TTTTTATTTATGCAGAGGCCGAGGCCGCCTCTGCCTCTGAGCTATTCCAGAAGTAGTGAGGAGGCTTTTT
TGGAGGCCTAGGCTTTTGCAAAAAGCTCCCCGAAATGACCGACCAAGCGACGCCCAACCTGCCATCACGA
GATTTCGATTCCACCGCCGCCTTCTATGAAAGGTTGGGCTTCGGAATCGTTTTCCGGGACGCCGGCTGGA
TGATCCTCCAGCGCGGGGATCTCATGCTGGAGTTCTTCGCCCACCCCAACTTGTTTATTGCAGCTTATAA
TGGTTACAAATAAAGCAATAGCATCACAAATTTCACAAATAAAGCATTTTTTTCACTGCATTCTAGTTGT
GGTTTGTCCAAACTCATCAATGTATCTTATCATGTCTGTATACCGTCGACCTCTAGCTAGAGCTTGGCGT
AATCATGGTCATAGCTGTTTCCTGTGTGAAATTGTTATCCGCTCACAATTCCACACAACATACGAGCCGG
AAGCATAAAGTGTAAAGCCTGGGGTGCCTAATGAGTGAGCTAACTCACATTAATTGCGTTGCGCTCACTG
CCCGCTTTCCAGTCGGGAAACCTGTCGTGCCAGCTGCATTAATGAATCGGCCAACGCGCGGGGAGAGGCG
GTTTGCGTATTGGGCGCTCTTCCGCTTCCTCGCTCACTGACTCGCTGCGCTCGGTCGTTCGGCTGCGGCG
AGCGGTATCAGCTCACTCAAAGGCGGTAATACGGTTATCCACAGAATCAGGGGATAACGCAGGAAAGAAC
ATGTGAGCAAAAGGCCAGCAAAAGGCCAGGAACCGTAAAAAGGCCGCGTTGCTGGCGTTTTTCCATAGGC
TCCGCCCCCCTGACGAGCATCACAAAAATCGACGCTCAAGTCAGAGGTGGCGAAACCCGACAGGACTATA
AAGATACCAGGCGTTTCCCCCTGGAAGCTCCCTCGTGCGCTCTCCTGTTCCGACCCTGCCGCTTACCGGA
TACCTGTCCGCCTTTCTCCCTTCGGGAAGCGTGGCGCTTTCTCATAGCTCACGCTGTAGGTATCTCAGTT
CGGTGTAGGTCGTTCGCTCCAAGCTGGGCTGTGTGCACGAACCCCCCGTTCAGCCCGACCGCTGCGCCTT
ATCCGGTAACTATCGTCTTGAGTCCAACCCGGTAAGACACGACTTATCGCCACTGGCAGCAGCCACTGGT
AACAGGATTAGCAGAGCGAGGTATGTAGGCGGTGCTACAGAGTTCTTGAAGTGGTGGCCTAACTACGGCT
ACACTAGAAGAACAGTATTTGGTATCTGCGCTCTGCTGAAGCCAGTTACCTTCGGAAAAAGAGTTGGTAG
CTCTTGATCCGGCAAACAAACCACCGCTGGTAGCGGTGGTTTTTTTGTTTGCAAGCAGCAGATTACGCGC
AGAAAAAAAGGATCTCAAGAAGATCCTTTGATCTTTTCTACGGGGTCTGACGCTCAGTGGAACGAAAACT
CACGTTAAGGGATTTTGGTCATGAGATTATCAAAAAGGATCTTCACCTAGATCCTTTTAAATTAAAAATG
AAGTTTTAAATCAATCTAAAGTATATATGAGTAAACTTGGTCTGACAGTTACCAATGCTTAATCAGTGAG
GCACCTATCTCAGCGATCTGTCTATTTCGTTCATCCATAGTTGCCTGACTCCCCGTCGTGTAGATAACTA
CGATACGGGAGGGCTTACCATCTGGCCCCAGTGCTGCAATGATACCGCGAGACCCACGCTCACCGGCTCC
AGATTTATCAGCAATAAACCAGCCAGCCGGAAGGGCCGAGCGCAGAAGTGGTCCTGCAACTTTATCCGCC
TCCATCCAGTCTATTAATTGTTGCCGGGAAGCTAGAGTAAGTAGTTCGCCAGTTAATAGTTTGCGCAACG
TTGTTGCCATTGCTACAGGCATCGTGGTGTCACGCTCGTCGTTTGGTATGGCTTCATTCAGCTCCGGTTC
CCAACGATCAAGGCGAGTTACATGATCCCCCATGTTGTGCAAAAAAGCGGTTAGCTCCTTCGGTCCTCCG
ATCGTTGTCAGAAGTAAGTTGGCCGCAGTGTTATCACTCATGGTTATGGCAGCACTGCATAATTCTCTTA
CTGTCATGCCATCCGTAAGATGCTTTTCTGTGACTGGTGAGTACTCAACCAAGTCATTCTGAGAATAGTG
TATGCGGCGACCGAGTTGCTCTTGCCCGGCGTCAATACGGGATAATACCGCGCCACATAGCAGAACTTTA
AAAGTGCTCATCATTGGAAAACGTTCTTCGGGGCGAAAACTCTCAAGGATCTTACCGCTGTTGAGATCCA
GTTCGATGTAACCCACTCGTGCACCCAACTGATCTTCAGCATCTTTTACTTTCACCAGCGTTTCTGGGTG
AGCAAAAACAGGAAGGCAAAATGCCGCAAAAAAGGGAATAAGGGCGACACGGAAATGTTGAATACTCATA
CTCTTCCTTTTTCAATATTATTGAAGCATTTATCAGGGTTATTGTCTCATGAGCGGATACATATTTGAAT
GTATTTAGAAAAATAAACAAATAGGGGTTCCGCGCACATTTCCCCGAAAAGTGCCACCTGACGTCGACGG
ATCGGGAGATCTCCCGATCCCCTATGGTGCACTCTCAGTACAATCTGCTCTGATGCCGCATAGTTAAGCC
AGTATCTGCTCCCTGCTTGTGTGTTGGAGGTCGCTGAGTAGTGCGCGAGCAAAATTTAAGCTACAACAAG
GCAAGGCTTGACCGACAATTGCATGAAGAATCTGCTTAGGGTTAGGCGTTTTGCGCTGCTTCGCGATGTA
CGGGCCAGATATACGCGTT
